Addgene plasmid #143999: TFORF2173
Purpose: Lentiviral vector for overexpressing transcription factor ORFs with unique 24-bp barcodes. Barcodes facilitate identification of transcription factors in pooled screens.
Depositing lab: Feng Zhang. Depositing organization: Broad Institute. Publication: A transcription factor atlas of directed differentiation. Joung J, Ma S, Tay T, Geiger-Schuller KR, Kirchgatterer PC, Verdine VK, Guo B, Arias-Garcia MA, Allen WE, Singh A, Kuksenko O, Abudayyeh OO, Gootenberg JS, Fu Z, Macrae RK, Buenrostro JD, Regev A, Zhang F. Cell. 2023 Jan 5;186(1):209-229.e26. doi: 10.1016/j.cell.2022.11.026. PubMed 36608654.
Backbone
  Vector backbone: pLX_TRC317
  Backbone manufacturer: Broad Institute Genetic Perturbation Platform
  Backbone size w/o insert (bp): 8264
  Vector type: Mammalian Expression, Lentiviral
  Selectable markers: Puromycin
Growth in bacteria
  Bacterial resistance: Ampicillin, 100 μg/mL
  Growth temperature: 37°C
  Growth strain: NEB Stable
  Copy number: High Copy
Gene/Insert
  Gene/Insert name: ZNF419
  Species: H. sapiens (human)
  Insert size (bp): 1496
  Entrez Gene: ZNF419 (a.k.a. ZNF419A, FLJ23233)
  Promoter: EF1a
  Cloning method: Unknown
  Sequencing primers: 5′ GGGTGGAGACTGAAGTTAGGCCAG; 3′ CACATAGCGTAAAAGGAGCAACATAG
Terms and licenses: Academic/Nonprofit Terms; Industry Terms: Not Available to Industry
Depositor comments: NM_001098496,ENST00000415379 . The transcription factor ORF portion of this plasmid was synthesized by Genewiz. Please test multiple small colonies in case of plasmid recombination. To make this collection available in a timely manner, a portion of this collection was not fully sequenced by Addgene. If an Addgene verified full plasmid sequence is not available, please contact us prior to placing an order to request the full sequence.
How to cite: TFORF2173 was a gift from Feng Zhang (Addgene plasmid # 143999 ; http://n2t.net/addgene:143999 ; RRID:Addgene_143999)
