[The description below was written by a language model from this plasmid's Addgene catalogue record and pLannotate feature annotations shown in this document.]
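Description:
TFORF2173 is a third-generation-style, self-inactivating HIV-1 lentiviral expression plasmid built on the pLX_TRC317 backbone and carrying the human zinc-finger transcription factor ZNF419 as a synthesized open reading frame of about 1.5 kb. It belongs to a large barcoded collection of transcription factor ORFs. Each member carries a unique 24-bp barcode that lets the factor be identified by sequencing in pooled overexpression screens, such as those used to study directed differentiation. In bacteria the plasmid is maintained by a high-copy ColE1/pUC-type origin and selected with ampicillin through β-lactamase. An f1 origin and lac/T7/T3 remnants from the cloning backbone are also present. The depositor warns that recombination can occur, as is common for plasmids containing LTR repeats.

The viral genome is transcribed from an RSV promoter fused to a truncated 5' LTR. This is followed by the Ψ packaging signal with a partial gag sequence, the RRE for Rev-dependent nuclear export, and a cPPT/CTS element that aids nuclear import. It ends in a ΔU3 3' LTR, which inactivates LTR promoter activity after integration, and an SV40 polyadenylation signal lies downstream. Inside the genome, an SV40 early promoter drives puromycin N-acetyltransferase for selection of transduced mammalian cells, and the EF-1α promoter drives the ZNF419 ORF. A WPRE downstream enhances transcript stability and expression. The automated annotation labels only the first part of the insert, assigning it to the closely related paralog ZNF773 (also known as ZNF419B) rather than to ZNF419. It does not annotate the barcode, which presumably lies in the unannotated region between the ORF and the WPRE.
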