Features (pLannotate 1.2.2; 31 found; start..end, strand, type, name):
      5..231     +  promoter       RSV promoter: Rous sarcoma virus enhancer/promoter
    232..412     +  LTR            5' LTR (truncated): truncated 5' long terminal repeat (LTR) from HIV-1
    459..584     +  misc_feature   HIV-1 Ψ: packaging signal of human immunodeficiency virus type 1
    568..931     +  CDS            HIV-1 gag (fragment): gag protein from human immunodeficiency virus 1; gag
   1077..1310    +  misc_feature   RRE: The Rev response element (RRE) of HIV-1 allows for Rev-dependent mRNA export from the nucleus to the cytoplasm.
   1687..1713    +  CDS            Rev (fragment): human immunodeficiency virus 1 (HIV-1) Rev protein; rev; enhances nuclear export of unspliced and incompletely spliced viral mRNAs
   1720..1743    +  promoter       SV40 promoter (fragment): SV40 early promoter
   1744..1815    +  promoter       SV40 promoter (fragment): SV40 enhancer and early promoter
   1839..1974    +  rep_origin     SV40 ori: SV40 origin of replication
   2020..2616    +  CDS            PuroR (fragment): puromycin N-acetyltransferase; pac from Streptomyces; confers resistance to puromycin
   2665..2782    +  misc_feature   cPPT/CTS: central polypurine tract and central termination sequence of HIV-1
   2847..2913    +  CDS            small t antigen (fragment): SV40 (simian virus 40) small t antigen
   2920..4098    +  promoter       EF-1α promoter: strong constitutive promoter for human elongation factor EF-1α
   4115..4648    +  CDS            ZNF773 (fragment): ZN773_HUMAN - Also known as ZNF419B. Experimental evidence at protein level: Swiss-Prot protein existence level 1. May be involved in transcriptional regulation. From Homo sapiens (Human).
   5522..5575    +  promoter       U6 promoter (fragment): RNA polymerase III promoter for human U6 snRNA
   5617..6205    +  misc_feature   WPRE: woodchuck hepatitis virus posttranscriptional regulatory element
   6256..6275    +  misc_feature   cPPT/CTS (fragment): central polypurine tract and central termination sequence of HIV-1
   6277..6510    +  LTR            3' LTR (ΔU3): self-inactivating 3' long terminal repeat (LTR) from HIV-1
   6588..6709    +  polyA_signal   SV40 poly(A) signal: SV40 polyadenylation signal
   6749..6884    +  rep_origin     SV40 ori: SV40 origin of replication
   6905..6923    -  promoter       T7 promoter: promoter for bacteriophage T7 RNA polymerase
   6931..7086    +  CDS            lacZα (fragment): LacZα fragment of β-galactosidase; lacZ fragment
   7091..7519    +  rep_origin     f1 ori (sequence partly withheld): f1 bacteriophage origin of replication; arrow indicates direction of (+) strand synthesis
   7572..7676    +  promoter       AmpR promoter: bla
   7677..8537    +  CDS            AmpR: β-lactamase; bla; confers resistance to ampicillin, carbenicillin, and related antibiotics
   8708..9296    +  rep_origin     ori: high-copy-number ColE1/pMB1/pBR322/pUC origin of replication
   9479..9571    +  CDS            lacI (fragment): lac repressor; lacI; The lac repressor binds to the lac operator to inhibit transcription in E. coli. This inhibition can be relieved by adding lactose or isopropyl-β-D-thiogalactopyranoside (IPTG).
   9584..9605    +  protein_bind   CAP binding site: CAP binding activates transcription in the presence of cAMP. E. coli catabolite activator protein
   9620..9650    +  promoter       lac promoter: promoter for the E. coli lac operon
   9658..9674    +  protein_bind   lac operator: The lac repressor binds to the lac operator to inhibit transcription in E. coli. This inhibition can be relieved by adding lactose or isopropyl-β-D-thiogalactopyranoside (IPTG). lac repressor encoded by lacI
   9719..9737    +  promoter       T3 promoter: promoter for bacteriophage T3 RNA polymerase
>Addgene plasmid #143999 | TFORF2173 | addgene full sequence | sequence record 400530 | Addgene NGS Result
TTAATGTAGTCTTATGCAATACTCTTGTAGTCTTGCAACATGGTAACGATGAGTTAGCAACATGCCTTAC
AAGGAGAGAAAAAGCACCGTGCATGCCGATTGGTGGAAGTAAGGTGGTACGATCGTGCCTTATTAGGAAG
GCAACAGACGGGTCTGACATGGATTGGACGAACCACTGAATTGCCGCATTGCAGAGATATTGTATTTAAG
TGCCTAGCTCGATACATAAACGGGTCTCTCTGGTTAGACCAGATCTGAGCCTGGGAGCTCTCTGGCTAAC
TAGGGAACCCACTGCTTAAGCCTCAATAAAGCTTGCCTTGAGTGCTTCAAGTAGTGTGTGCCCGTCTGTT
GTGTGACTCTGGTAACTAGAGATCCCTCAGACCCTTTTAGTCAGTGTGGAAAATCTCTAGCAGTGGCGCC
CGAACAGGGACTTGAAAGCGAAAGGGAAACCAGAGGAGCTCTCTCGACGCAGGACTCGGCTTGCTGAAGC
GCGCACGGCAAGAGGCGAGGGGCGGCGACTGGTGAGTACGCCAAAAATTTTGACTAGCGGAGGCTAGAAG
GAGAGAGATGGGTGCGAGAGCGTCAGTATTAAGCGGGGGAGAATTAGATCGCGATGGGAAAAAATTCGGT
TAAGGCCAGGGGGAAAGAAAAAATATAAATTAAAACATATAGTATGGGCAAGCAGGGAGCTAGAACGATT
CGCAGTTAATCCTGGCCTGTTAGAAACATCAGAAGGCTGTAGACAAATACTGGGACAGCTACAACCATCC
CTTCAGACAGGATCAGAAGAACTTAGATCATTATATAATACAGTAGCAACCCTCTATTGTGTGCATCAAA
GGATAGAGATAAAAGACACCAAGGAAGCTTTAGACAAGATAGAGGAAGAGCAAAACAAAAGTAAGACCAC
CGCACAGCAAGCGGCCGCTGATCTTCAGACCTGGAGGAGGAGATATGAGGGACAATTGGAGAAGTGAATT
ATATAAATATAAAGTAGTAAAAATTGAACCATTAGGAGTAGCACCCACCAAGGCAAAGAGAAGAGTGGTG
CAGAGAGAAAAAAGAGCAGTGGGAATAGGAGCTTTGTTCCTTGGGTTCTTGGGAGCAGCAGGAAGCACTA
TGGGCGCAGCGTCAATGACGCTGACGGTACAGGCCAGACAATTATTGTCTGGTATAGTGCAGCAGCAGAA
CAATTTGCTGAGGGCTATTGAGGCGCAACAGCATCTGTTGCAACTCACAGTCTGGGGCATCAAGCAGCTC
CAGGCAAGAATCCTGGCTGTGGAAAGATACCTAAAGGATCAACAGCTCCTGGGGATTTGGGGTTGCTCTG
GAAAACTCATTTGCACCACTGCTGTGCCTTGGAATGCTAGTTGGAGTAATAAATCTCTGGAACAGATTTG
GAATCACACGACCTGGATGGAGTGGGACAGAGAAATTAACAATTACACAAGCTTAATACACTCCTTAATT
GAAGAATCGCAAAACCAGCAAGAAAAGAATGAACAAGAATTATTGGAATTAGATAAATGGGCAAGTTTGT
GGAATTGGTTTAACATAACAAATTGGCTGTGGTATATAAAATTATTCATAATGATAGTAGGAGGCTTGGT
AGGTTTAAGAATAGTTTTTGCTGTACTTTCTATAGTGAATAGAGTTAGGCAGGGATATTCACCATTATCG
TTTCAGACCCACCTCCCAACCCCGAGGGGACCCATGCATTGCATCTCAATTAGTCAGCAACCAGGTGTGG
AAAGTCCCCAGGCTCCCCAGCAGGCAGAAGTATGCAAAGCATGCGTCTCAATTAGTCAGCAACCATAGTC
CCGCCCCTAACTCCGCCCATCCCGCCCCTAACTCCGCCCAGTTCCGCCCATTCTCCGCCCCATGGCTGAC
TAATTTTTTTTATTTATGCAGAGGCCGAGGCCGCCTCGGCCTCTGAGCTATTCCAGAAGTAGTGAGGAGG
CTTTTTTGGAGGCCTAGGCTTTTGCAAAAAGCTTTCTAGAGGTACCACCGGAGCTTACCATGACCGAGTA
CAAGCCCACGGTGCGCCTCGCCACCCGCGACGACGTCCCCAGGGCCGTACGCACCCTCGCCGCCGCGTTC
GCCGACTACCCCGCCACGCGCCACACCGTCGATCCGGACCGCCACATCGAGCGGGTCACCGAGCTGCAAG
AACTCTTCCTCACGCGCGTCGGGCTCGACATCGGCAAGGTGTGGGTCGCGGACGACGGCGCCGCCGTGGC
GGTCTGGACCACGCCGGAGAGCGTCGAAGCGGGGGCGGTGTTCGCCGAGATCGGCCCGCGCATGGCCGAG
TTGAGCGGTTCCCGGCTGGCCGCGCAGCAACAGATGGAAGGCCTCCTGGCGCCGCACCGGCCCAAGGAGC
CCGCGTGGTTCCTGGCCACCGTCGGCGTCTCGCCCGACCACCAGGGCAAGGGTCTGGGCAGCGCCGTCGT
GCTCCCCGGAGTGGAGGCGGCCGAGCGCGCCGGGGTGCCCGCCTTCCTGGAGACCTCCGCGCCCCGCAAC
CTCCCCTTCTACGAGCGGCTCGGCTTCACCGTCACCGCCGACGTCGAGGTGCCCGAAGGACCGCGCACCT
GGTGCATGACCCGCAAGCCCGGTGCCAGTTAACGAATTCTAGATCTTGAGACAAATGGCAGTATTCATCC
ACAATTTTAAAAGAAAAGGGGGGATTGGGGGGTACAGTGCAGGGGAAAGAATAGTAGACATAATAGCAAC
AGACATACAAACTAAAGAATTACAAAAACAAATTACAAAAATTCAAAATTTTCGGGTTTATTACAGGGAC
AGCAGAGATCCACTTTGGCGCCGGCTCGAGGCCTGCAGGTGCAAAGATGGATAAAGTTTTAAACAGAGAG
GAATCTTTGCAGCTAATGGACCTTCTAGGTCTTGAAAGGAGTGGGAATTGGCTCCGGTGCCCGTCAGTGG
GCAGAGCGCACATCGCCCACAGTCCCCGAGAAGTTGGGGGGAGGGGTCGGCAATTGAACCGGTGCCTAGA
GAAGGTGGCGCGGGGTAAACTGGGAAAGTGATGTCGTGTACTGGCTCCGCCTTTTTCCCGAGGGTGGGGG
AGAACCGTATATAAGTGCAGTAGTCGCCGTGAACGTTCTTTTTCGCAACGGGTTTGCCGCCAGAACACAG
GTAAGTGCCGTGTGTGGTTCCCGCGGGCCTGGCCTCTTTACGGGTTATGGCCCTTGCGTGCCTTGAATTA
CTTCCACCTGGCTGCAGTACGTGATTCTTGATCCCGAGCTTCGGGTTGGAAGTGGGTGGGAGAGTTCGAG
GCCTTGCGCTTAAGGAGCCCCTTCGCCTCGTGCTTGAGTTGAGGCCTGGCCTGGGCGCTGGGGCCGCCGC
GTGCGAATCTGGTGGCACCTTCGCGCCTGTCTCGCTGCTTTCGATAAGTCTCTAGCCATTTAAAATTTTT
GATGACCTGCTGCGACGCTTTTTTTCTGGCAAGATAGTCTTGTAAATGCGGGCCAAGATCTGCACACTGG
TATTTCGGTTTTTGGGGCCGCGGGCGGCGACGGGGCCCGTGCGTCCCAGCGCACATGTTCGGCGAGGCGG
GGCCTGCGAGCGCGGCCACCGAGAATCGGACGGGGGTAGTCTCAAGCTGGCCGGCCTGCTCTGGTGCCTG
GCCTCGCGCCGCCGTGTATCGCCCCGCCCTGGGCGGCAAGGCTGGCCCGGTCGGCACCAGTTGCGTGAGC
GGAAAGATGGCCGCTTCCCGGCCCTGCTGCAGGGAGCTCAAAATGGAGGACGCGGCGCTCGGGAGAGCGG
GCGGGTGAGTCACCCACACAAAGGAAAAGGGCCTTTCCGTCCTCAGCCGTCGCTTCATGTGACTCCACGG
AGTACCGGGCGCCGTCCAGGCACCTCGATTAGTTCTCGAGCTTTTGGAGTACGTCGTCTTTAGGTTGGGG
GGAGGGGTTTTATGCGATGGAGTTTCCCCACACTGAGTGGGTGGAGACTGAAGTTAGGCCAGCTTGGCAC
TTGATGTAATTCTCCTTGGAATTTGCCCTTTTTGAGTTTGGATCTTGGTTCATTCTCAAGCCTCAGACAG
TGGTTCAAAGTTTTTTTCTTCCATTTCAGGTGTCGTGAGGCTAGCACCGCCACCATGGCGGCGGCCGCCC
TGAGGGACCCCGCTCAGGGCTATGTGACCTTTGAGGATGTGGCTGTCTACTTCTCCCAGGAGGAATGGAG
ATTGCTTGATGACGCTCAGAGGCTCCTCTACCGCAATGTGATGCTGGAGAACTTTACACTTCTGGCCTCT
CTGGGTTGTTGGCATGGAGCCGAGGCTGAGGAGGCTCCTGAGCAGATTGCTTCTGTAGGACTGCTCAGTT
CAAACATTCAGCAACACCAGAAGCAGCACTGTGGAGAGAAACCCTTAAAAAGACAAGAGGGCAGGGTCCC
AGTTTTGAGGAGTTGCAAAGTTCACCTATCAGAGAAGTCCTTGCAAAGCAGGGAGGTTGGGAAGGCCCTC
CTGATCAGCTCAGGTGTTCTCAAGCACCAGGTGACTCACACAGGAGAGAAGTCACATAGGAGCTCCAAAA
GTAGGGAGGCCTTTCATGCTGGAAAAAGGCATTACAAATGCAGTGAATGTGGGAAAGCCTTTGGTCAGAA
ATATTTACTTGTTCAGCACCAGAGACTACATGCTGGGAAAAAGACGTATGAATGCAGTGAATGTGGGAAG
TTATTTAGAGATATGTCCAACCTTTTTATACACCAAATAGTTCACACTGGAGAAAGGCCTTACGGGTGTA
GTAACTGTGGAAAATCCTTTAGCCGTAATGCTCACCTCATTGAACACCAGAGAGTTCACACTGGAGAAAA
GCCTTTTACATGCAGTGAATGTGGAAAAGCTTTCAGGCATAATTCCACACTTGTTCAGCATCACAAAATC
CACACTGGAGTAAGGCCTTATGAGTGCAGTGAATGTGGAAAATTGTTTAGTTTCAACTCCAGCCTCATGA
AACATCAGAGAATTCACACTGGAGAAAGACCTTATAAGTGCAGTGAATGTGGAAAATTCTATAGCCACAA
GTCCAACCTTATCAAACATTGGCGTGTTCATACTGGAGAAAGGCCTTACAAGTGCAGCGACTGTGGGAAA
TTTTTTACCCAATGCTCAAGCCTCATGCAACATCAAAAAGTTCACACTGGAGAAAAGCCTTTTAAGTGCA
ATGAATGTGGGAGATTCTTTAGAGAGAATTCCACCCTAGTTAGACATCAGAGGGTTCACACTGGAGCAAA
GCCTTATGAGTGCAGGGAATGTGGGAAATTTTTTAGCCAAAGCTCAACCCTCATGCAACATCGAAAAGTT
CACATTGGAGAAAAGCCTTTTAAGTGCAATGAATGTGGGAGATTGTTTAGAGAGAATTCCAGCCTTGTTA
AACATCAGAGGGTTCACACTGGAGCAAAGCCTTATGAGTGCAGGGAATGTGGGAAGTTTTTTCGCCACAA
CTCCAGTCTTTTTAAACATCGAAGGATTCACACTGGAGAAATGCAGTAGTAATGAACTAGTCCGTAACTT
GAAAGTATTTCGATTTCTTGGCTTTATATATCTTGTGGAAAGGACGACGCTGTCGTAGGATGGGACCTTC
AACGCGTTAAGTCGACAATCAACCTCTGGATTACAAAATTTGTGAAAGATTGACTGGTATTCTTAACTAT
GTTGCTCCTTTTACGCTATGTGGATACGCTGCTTTAATGCCTTTGTATCATGCTATTGCTTCCCGTATGG
CTTTCATTTTCTCCTCCTTGTATAAATCCTGGTTGCTGTCTCTTTATGAGGAGTTGTGGCCCGTTGTCAG
GCAACGTGGCGTGGTGTGCACTGTGTTTGCTGACGCAACCCCCACTGGTTGGGGCATTGCCACCACCTGT
CAGCTCCTTTCCGGGACTTTCGCTTTCCCCCTCCCTATTGCCACGGCGGAACTCATCGCCGCCTGCCTTG
CCCGCTGCTGGACAGGGGCTCGGCTGTTGGGCACTGACAATTCCGTGGTGTTGTCGGGGAAATCATCGTC
CTTTCCTTGGCTGCTCGCCTGTGTTGCCACCTGGATTCTGCGCGGGACGTCCTTCTGCTACGTCCCTTCG
GCCCTCAATCCAGCGGACCTTCCTTCCCGCGGCCTGCTGCCGGCTCTGCGGCCTCTTCCGCGTCTTCGCC
TTCGCCCTCAGACGAGTCGGATCTCCCTTTGGGCCGCCTCCCCGCGTCGACTTTAAGACCAATGACTTAC
AAGGCAGCTGTAGATCTTAGCCACTTTTTAAAAGAAAAGGGGGGACTGGAAGGGCTAATTCACTCCCAAC
GAAGACAAGATCTGCTTTTTGCTTGTACTGGGTCTCTCTGGTTAGACCAGATCTGAGCCTGGGAGCTCTC
TGGCTAACTAGGGAACCCACTGCTTAAGCCTCAATAAAGCTTGCCTTGAGTGCTTCAAGTAGTGTGTGCC
CGTCTGTTGTGTGACTCTGGTAACTAGAGATCCCTCAGACCCTTTTAGTCAGTGTGGAAAATCTCTAGCA
GTACGTATAGTAGTTCATGTCATCTTATTATTCAGTATTTATAACTTGCAAAGAAATGAATATCAGAGAG
TGAGAGGAACTTGTTTATTGCAGCTTATAATGGTTACAAATAAAGCAATAGCATCACAAATTTCACAAAT
AAAGCATTTTTTTCACTGCATTCTAGTTGTGGTTTGTCCAAACTCATCAATGTATCTTATCATGTCTGGC
TCTAGCTATCCCGCCCCTAACTCCGCCCATCCCGCCCCTAACTCCGCCCAGTTCCGCCCATTCTCCGCCC
CATGGCTGACTAATTTTTTTTATTTATGCAGAGGCCGAGGCCGCCTCGGCCTCTGAGCTATTCCAGAAGT
AGTGAGGAGGCTTTTTTGGAGGCCTAGGGACGTACCCAATTCGCCCTATAGTGAGTCGTATTACGCGCGC
TCACTGGCCGTCGTTTTACAACGTCGTGACTGGGAAAACCCTGGCGTTACCCAACTTAATCGCCTTGCAG
CACATCCCCCTTTCGCCAGCTGGCGTAATAGCGAAGAGGCCCGCACCGATCGCCCTTCCCAACAGTTGCG
CAGCCTGAATGGCGAATGGG
[124 nt withheld, positions 7091-7214]
C
[91 nt withheld, positions 7216-7306]
A
[49 nt withheld, positions 7308-7356]
CCTTTGACGTTGGAGTCCACGTTCTTT
[37 nt withheld, positions 7384-7420]
ACCCTATCTCGGTCTATTCTTTTGATTTATAAGGGATTTTGCCGATTTCGGCCTATTGGTTAAAAAATGA
GCTGATTTAACAAAAATTTAACGCGAATTTTAACAAAATATTAACGCTTACAATTTAGGTGGCACTTTTC
GGGGAAATGTGCGCGGAACCCCTATTTGTTTATTTTTCTAAATACATTCAAATATGTATCCGCTCATGAG
ACAATAACCCTGATAAATGCTTCAATAATATTGAAAAAGGAAGAGTATGAGTATTCAACATTTCCGTGTC
GCCCTTATTCCCTTTTTTGCGGCATTTTGCCTTCCTGTTTTTGCTCACCCAGAAACGCTGGTGAAAGTAA
AAGATGCTGAAGATCAGTTGGGTGCACGAGTGGGTTACATCGAACTGGATCTCAACAGCGGTAAGATCCT
TGAGAGTTTTCGCCCCGAAGAACGTTTTCCAATGATGAGCACTTTTAAAGTTCTGCTATGTGGCGCGGTA
TTATCCCGTATTGACGCCGGGCAAGAGCAACTCGGTCGCCGCATACACTATTCTCAGAATGACTTGGTTG
AGTACTCACCAGTCACAGAAAAGCATCTTACGGATGGCATGACAGTAAGAGAATTATGCAGTGCTGCCAT
AACCATGAGTGATAACACTGCGGCCAACTTACTTCTGACAACGATCGGAGGACCGAAGGAGCTAACCGCT
TTTTTGCACAACATGGGGGATCATGTAACTCGCCTTGATCGTTGGGAACCGGAGCTGAATGAAGCCATAC
CAAACGACGAGCGTGACACCACGATGCCTGTAGCAATGGCAACAACGTTGCGCAAACTATTAACTGGCGA
ACTACTTACTCTAGCTTCCCGGCAACAATTAATAGACTGGATGGAGGCGGATAAAGTTGCAGGACCACTT
CTGCGCTCGGCCCTTCCGGCTGGCTGGTTTATTGCTGATAAATCTGGAGCCGGTGAGCGTGGGTCTCGCG
GTATCATTGCAGCACTGGGGCCAGATGGTAAGCCCTCCCGTATCGTAGTTATCTACACGACGGGGAGTCA
GGCAACTATGGATGAACGAAATAGACAGATCGCTGAGATAGGTGCCTCACTGATTAAGCATTGGTAACTG
TCAGACCAAGTTTACTCATATATACTTTAGATTGATTTAAAACTTCATTTTTAATTTAAAAGGATCTAGG
TGAAGATCCTTTTTGATAATCTCATGACCAAAATCCCTTAACGTGAGTTTTCGTTCCACTGAGCGTCAGA
CCCCGTAGAAAAGATCAAAGGATCTTCTTGAGATCCTTTTTTTCTGCGCGTAATCTGCTGCTTGCAAACA
AAAAAACCACCGCTACCAGCGGTGGTTTGTTTGCCGGATCAAGAGCTACCAACTCTTTTTCCGAAGGTAA
CTGGCTTCAGCAGAGCGCAGATACCAAATACTGTTCTTCTAGTGTAGCCGTAGTTAGGCCACCACTTCAA
GAACTCTGTAGCACCGCCTACATACCTCGCTCTGCTAATCCTGTTACCAGTGGCTGCTGCCAGTGGCGAT
AAGTCGTGTCTTACCGGGTTGGACTCAAGACGATAGTTACCGGATAAGGCGCAGCGGTCGGGCTGAACGG
GGGGTTCGTGCACACAGCCCAGCTTGGAGCGAACGACCTACACCGAACTGAGATACCTACAGCGTGAGCT
ATGAGAAAGCGCCACGCTTCCCGAAGGGAGAAAGGCGGACAGGTATCCGGTAAGCGGCAGGGTCGGAACA
GGAGAGCGCACGAGGGAGCTTCCAGGGGGAAACGCCTGGTATCTTTATAGTCCTGTCGGGTTTCGCCACC
TCTGACTTGAGCGTCGATTTTTGTGATGCTCGTCAGGGGGGCGGAGCCTATGGAAAAACGCCAGCAACGC
GGCCTTTTTACGGTTCCTGGCCTTTTGCTGGCCTTTTGCTCACATGTTCTTTCCTGCGTTATCCCCTGAT
TCTGTGGATAACCGTATTACCGCCTTTGAGTGAGCTGATACCGCTCGCCGCAGCCGAACGACCGAGCGCA
GCGAGTCAGTGAGCGAGGAAGCGGAAGAGCGCCCAATACGCAAACCGCCTCTCCCCGCGCGTTGGCCGAT
TCATTAATGCAGCTGGCACGACAGGTTTCCCGACTGGAAAGCGGGCAGTGAGCGCAACGCAATTAATGTG
AGTTAGCTCACTCATTAGGCACCCCAGGCTTTACACTTTATGCTTCCGGCTCGTATGTTGTGTGGAATTG
TGAGCGGATAACAATTTCACACAGGAAACAGCTATGACCATGATTACGCCAAGCGCGCAATTAACCCTCA
CTAAAGGGAACAAAAGCTGGAGCTGCAAGC
