>Addgene plasmid #143999 | TFORF2173 | depositor partial sequence | sequence record 284121 | Insert
ACCGCCACCATGGCGGCGGCCGCCCTGAGGGACCCCGCTCAGGGCTATGTGACCTTTGAGGATGTGGCTG
TCTACTTCTCCCAGGAGGAATGGAGATTGCTTGATGACGCTCAGAGGCTCCTCTACCGCAATGTGATGCT
GGAGAACTTTACACTTCTGGCCTCTCTGGGTTGTTGGCATGGAGCCGAGGCTGAGGAGGCTCCTGAGCAG
ATTGCTTCTGTAGGACTGCTCAGTTCAAACATTCAGCAACACCAGAAGCAGCACTGTGGAGAGAAACCCT
TAAAAAGACAAGAGGGCAGGGTCCCAGTTTTGAGGAGTTGCAAAGTTCACCTATCAGAGAAGTCCTTGCA
AAGCAGGGAGGTTGGGAAGGCCCTCCTGATCAGCTCAGGTGTTCTCAAGCACCAGGTGACTCACACAGGA
GAGAAGTCACATAGGAGCTCCAAAAGTAGGGAGGCCTTTCATGCTGGAAAAAGGCATTACAAATGCAGTG
AATGTGGGAAAGCCTTTGGTCAGAAATATTTACTTGTTCAGCACCAGAGACTACATGCTGGGAAAAAGAC
GTATGAATGCAGTGAATGTGGGAAGTTATTTAGAGATATGTCCAACCTTTTTATACACCAAATAGTTCAC
ACTGGAGAAAGGCCTTACGGGTGTAGTAACTGTGGAAAATCCTTTAGCCGTAATGCTCACCTCATTGAAC
ACCAGAGAGTTCACACTGGAGAAAAGCCTTTTACATGCAGTGAATGTGGAAAAGCTTTCAGGCATAATTC
CACACTTGTTCAGCATCACAAAATCCACACTGGAGTAAGGCCTTATGAGTGCAGTGAATGTGGAAAATTG
TTTAGTTTCAACTCCAGCCTCATGAAACATCAGAGAATTCACACTGGAGAAAGACCTTATAAGTGCAGTG
AATGTGGAAAATTCTATAGCCACAAGTCCAACCTTATCAAACATTGGCGTGTTCATACTGGAGAAAGGCC
TTACAAGTGCAGCGACTGTGGGAAATTTTTTACCCAATGCTCAAGCCTCATGCAACATCAAAAAGTTCAC
ACTGGAGAAAAGCCTTTTAAGTGCAATGAATGTGGGAGATTCTTTAGAGAGAATTCCACCCTAGTTAGAC
ATCAGAGGGTTCACACTGGAGCAAAGCCTTATGAGTGCAGGGAATGTGGGAAATTTTTTAGCCAAAGCTC
AACCCTCATGCAACATCGAAAAGTTCACATTGGAGAAAAGCCTTTTAAGTGCAATGAATGTGGGAGATTG
TTTAGAGAGAATTCCAGCCTTGTTAAACATCAGAGGGTTCACACTGGAGCAAAGCCTTATGAGTGCAGGG
AATGTGGGAAGTTTTTTCGCCACAACTCCAGTCTTTTTAAACATCGAAGGATTCACACTGGAGAAATGCA
GTAGTAATGAACTAGTCCGTAACTTGAAAGTATTTCGATTTCTTGGCTTTATATATCTTGTGGAAAGGAC
GACGCTGTCGTAGGATGGGACCTTCA
