>Addgene plasmid #143999 | TFORF2173 | depositor partial sequence | sequence record 284122 | Barcode
CGCTGTCGTAGGATGGGACCTTCA
